Addgene plasmid #179245: GST-FBL
Purpose: protein purification in E. coli
Depositing lab: Ling-Ling Chen. Depositing organization: CAS Center for Excellence in Molecular Cell Science. Publication: lncRNA SLERT controls phase separation of FC/DFCs to facilitate Pol I transcription. Wu M, Xu G, Han C, Luan PF, Xing YH, Nan F, Yang LZ, Huang Y, Yang ZH, Shan L, Yang L, Liu J, Chen LL. Science. 2021 Jul 30;373(6554):547-555. doi: 10.1126/science.abf6582. PubMed 34326237.
Backbone
  Vector backbone: PGEX-4T-1
  Vector type: Bacterial Expression
Growth in bacteria
  Bacterial resistance: Ampicillin, 100 μg/mL
  Growth temperature: 37°C
  Growth strain: DH5alpha
  Copy number: Unknown
Gene/Insert
  Gene/Insert name: FBL
  Species: H. sapiens (human)
  Entrez Gene: FBL (a.k.a. FIB, FLRN, Nop1, RNU3IP1)
  Tag / fusion protein: GST (N terminal on insert)
  Cloning method: Restriction Enzyme; 5′ cloning site unknown (unknown if destroyed)
Terms and licenses: Academic/Nonprofit Terms; Industry Terms: Not Available to Industry
How to cite: GST-FBL was a gift from Ling-Ling Chen (Addgene plasmid # 179245 ; http://n2t.net/addgene:179245 ; RRID:Addgene_179245)
