[The description below was written by a language model from this plasmid's Addgene catalogue record and pLannotate feature annotations shown in this document.]
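Description:
GST-FBL is a bacterial expression plasmid built on the pGEX-4T-1 backbone for producing human fibrillarin (FBL) as a glutathione S-transferase fusion in E. coli. It is about 5.9 kb, replicates from a ColE1/pMB1-type origin, and is selected with ampicillin through the β-lactamase gene (AmpR) driven by its own promoter. Short remnants of pBR322-derived elements (bom and rop fragments), a lacZα segment with its lac promoter, operator and CAP site, and a small yciV fragment are also annotated. These are backbone carry-over rather than functional parts of the expression unit.

The expression cassette consists of the strong hybrid tac promoter followed by a lac operator, then the Schistosoma japonicum GST coding sequence, and immediately downstream the FBL open reading frame, so GST sits at the N terminus of the insert. The plasmid carries its own lacI gene and promoter. The encoded lac repressor keeps the tac promoter off until the operator is relieved with IPTG, which gives inducible expression. The short gap between GST and FBL corresponds to the linker region of the backbone. pGEX-4T vectors normally encode a thrombin cleavage site here, but that site is not annotated in the feature table. The insert was cloned by restriction enzymes, but the record does not state which sites were used.

FBL is an S-adenosylmethionine-dependent methyltransferase that carries out guide-RNA-directed 2'-O-methylation of pre-ribosomal RNA. The stated purpose of the plasmid is protein purification in E. coli, where the GST moiety allows affinity capture on glutathione resin. The associated study concerns phase separation of nucleolar subcompartments and RNA polymerase I transcription.
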