Features (pLannotate 1.2.2; 17 found; start..end, strand, type, name):
    495..516     +  protein_bind   CAP binding site: CAP binding activates transcription in the presence of cAMP. E. coli catabolite activator protein
    531..561     +  promoter       lac promoter: promoter for the E. coli lac operon
    569..585     +  protein_bind   lac operator: The lac repressor binds to the lac operator to inhibit transcription in E. coli. This inhibition can be relieved by adding lactose or isopropyl-β-D-thiogalactopyranoside (IPTG). lac repressor encoded by lacI
    605..778     +  CDS            lacZα: LacZα fragment of β-galactosidase; lacZ fragment
   1042..1158    -  CDS            yciV (fragment): RNAAM_ECOLI - Also known as trpH From Escherichia coli (strain K12).
   1234..1262    +  promoter       tac promoter: strong E. coli promoter; hybrid between the trp and lac UV5 promoters
   1270..1286    +  protein_bind   lac operator: The lac repressor binds to the lac operator to inhibit transcription in E. coli. This inhibition can be relieved by adding lactose or isopropyl-β-D-thiogalactopyranoside (IPTG). lac repressor encoded by lacI
   1309..1962    +  CDS            GST26_SCHJA: Experimental evidence at protein level: Swiss-Prot protein existence level 1. GST isoenzymes appear to play a central role in the parasite detoxification system. Other functions are also suspected including a role in increasing the solubility of haematin in the parasite gut. From Schistosoma japonicum (Blood fluke).
   1990..2952    +  CDS            FBL: FBRL_HUMAN - Also known as FIB1, FLRN. Experimental evidence at protein level: Swiss-Prot protein existence level 1. S-adenosyl-L-methionine-dependent methyltransferase that has the ability to methylate both RNAs and proteins (PubMed:24352239, PubMed:30540930, PubMed:32017898). Involved in pre-rRNA processing by catalyzing the site-specific 2'-hydroxyl methylation of ribose moieties in pre-ribosomal RNA (PubMed:30540930). Site specificity is provided by a guide RNA that base pairs with the substrate (By similarity). Methylation occurs at a characteristic distance from the sequence involved in
   2975..3014    +  CDS            rop (fragment): Rop protein, which maintains plasmids at low copy number; rop
   3116..3156    +  misc_feature   bom (fragment): basis of mobility region from pBR322
   3261..3365    +  promoter       AmpR promoter: bla
   3366..4226    +  CDS            AmpR: β-lactamase; bla; confers resistance to ampicillin, carbenicillin, and related antibiotics
   4397..4985    +  rep_origin     ori: high-copy-number ColE1/pMB1/pBR322/pUC origin of replication
   5171..5222    -  misc_feature   bom (fragment): basis of mobility region from pBR322
   5229..5306    +  promoter       lacI promoter: lacI
   5307..482     +  CDS            lacI (across the origin): lac repressor; lacI; The lac repressor binds to the lac operator to inhibit transcription in E. coli. This inhibition can be relieved by adding lactose or isopropyl-β-D-thiogalactopyranoside (IPTG).
>Addgene plasmid #179245 | GST-FBL | addgene full sequence | sequence record 355928 | Addgene NGS Result
GGCATAAATATCTCACTCGCAATCAAATTCAGCCGATAGCGGAACGGGAAGGCGACTGGAGTGCCATGTC
CGGTTTTCAACAAACCATGCAAATGCTGAATGAGGGCATCGTTCCCACTGCGATGCTGGTTGCCAACGAT
CAGATGGCGCTGGGCGCAATGCGCGCCATTACCGAGTCCGGGCTGCGCGTTGGTGCGGATATCTCGGTAG
TGGGATACGACGATACCGAAGACAGCTCATGTTATATCCCGCCGTTAACCACCATCAAACAGGATTTTCG
CCTGCTGGGGCAAACCAGCGTGGACCGCTTGCTGCAACTCTCTCAGGGCCAGGCGGTGAAGGGCAATCAG
CTGTTGCCCGTCTCACTGGTGAAAAGAAAAACCACCCTGGCGCCCAATACGCAAACCGCCTCTCCCCGCG
CGTTGGCCGATTCATTAATGCAGCTGGCACGACAGGTTTCCCGACTGGAAAGCGGGCAGTGAGCGCAACG
CAATTAATGTAAGTTAGCTCACTCATTAGGCACCCCAGGCTTTACACTTTATGCTTCCGGCTCGTATGTT
GTGTGGAATTGTGAGCGGATAACAATTTCACACAGGAAACAGCTATGACCATGATTACGGATTCACTGGC
CGTCGTTTTACAACGTCGTGACTGGGAAAACCCTGGCGTTACCCAACTTAATCGCCTTGCAGCACATCCC
CCTTTCGCCAGCTGGCGTAATAGCGAAGAGGCCCGCACCGATCGCCCTTCCCAACAGTTGCGCAGCCTGA
ATGGCGAATGGCGCTTTGCCTGGTTTCCGGCACCAGAAGCGGTGCCGGAAAGCTGGCTGGAGTGCGATCT
TCCTGAGGCCGATACTGTCGTCGTCCCCTCAAACTGGCAGATGCACGGTTACGATGCGCCCATCTACACC
AACGTGACCTATCCCATTACGGTCAATCCGCCGTTTGTTCCCACGGAGAATCCGACGGGTTGTTACTCGC
TCACATTTAATGTTGATGAAAGCTGGCTACAGGAAGGCCAGACGCGAATTATTTTTGATGGCGTTGGAAT
TAGCTTATCGACTGCACGGTGCACCAATGCTTCTGGCGTCAGGCAGCCATCGGAAGCTGTGGTATGGCTG
TGCAGGTCGTAAATCACTGCATAATTCGTGTCGCTCAAGGCGCACTCCCGTTCTGGATAATGTTTTTTGC
GCCGACATCATAACGGTTCTGGCAAATATTCTGAAATGAGCTGTTGACAATTAATCATCGGCTCGTATAA
TGTGTGGAATTGTGAGCGGATAACAATTTCACACAGGAAACAGTATTCATGTCCCCTATACTAGGTTATT
GGAAAATTAAGGGCCTTGTGCAACCCACTCGACTTCTTTTGGAATATCTTGAAGAAAAATATGAAGAGCA
TTTGTATGAGCGCGATGAAGGTGATAAATGGCGAAACAAAAAGTTTGAATTGGGTTTGGAGTTTCCCAAT
CTTCCTTATTATATTGATGGTGATGTTAAATTAACACAGTCTATGGCCATCATACGTTATATAGCTGACA
AGCACAACATGTTGGGTGGTTGTCCAAAAGAGCGTGCAGAGATTTCAATGCTTGAAGGAGCGGTTTTGGA
TATTAGATACGGTGTTTCGAGAATTGCATATAGTAAAGACTTTGAAACTCTCAAAGTTGATTTTCTTAGC
AAGCTACCTGAAATGCTGAAAATGTTCGAAGATCGTTTATGTCATAAAACATATTTAAATGGTGATCATG
TAACCCATCCTGACTTCATGTTGTATGACGCTCTTGATGTTGTTTTATACATGGACCCAATGTGCCTGGA
TGCGTTCCCAAAATTAGTTTGTTTTAAAAAACGTATTGAAGCTATCCCACAAATTGATAAGTACTTGAAA
TCCAGCAAGTATATAGCATGGCCTTTGCAGGGCTGGCAAGCCACGTTTGGTGGTGGCGACCATCCTCCAA
AATCGGATCTGGTTCCGCGTGGATCCCCGATGAAGCCAGGATTCAGTCCCCGTGGGGGTGGCTTTGGCGG
CCGAGGGGGCTTTGGTGACCGTGGTGGTCGTGGAGGCCGAGGGGGCTTTGGCGGGGGCCGAGGTCGAGGC
GGAGGCTTTAGAGGTCGTGGACGAGGAGGAGGTGGAGGCGGCGGCGGCGGTGGAGGAGGAGGAAGAGGTG
GTGGAGGCTTCCATTCTGGTGGCAACCGGGGTCGTGGTCGGGGAGGAAAAAGAGGAAACCAGTCGGGGAA
GAATGTGATGGTGGAGCCGCATCGGCATGAGGGTGTCTTCATTTGTCGAGGAAAGGAAGATGCACTGGTC
ACCAAGAACCTGGTCCCTGGGGAATCAGTTTATGGAGAGAAGAGAGTCTCGATTTCGGAAGGAGATGACA
AAATTGAGTACCGAGCCTGGAACCCCTTCCGCTCCAAGCTAGCAGCAGCAATCCTGGGTGGTGTGGACCA
GATCCACATCAAACCGGGGGCTAAGGTTCTCTACCTCGGGGCTGCCTCGGGCACCACGGTCTCCCATGTC
TCTGACATCGTTGGTCCGGATGGTCTAGTCTATGCAGTCGAGTTCTCCCACCGCTCTGGCCGTGACCTCA
TTAACTTGGCCAAGAAGAGGACCAACATCATTCCTGTGATCGAGGATGCTCGACACCCACACAAATACCG
CATGCTCATCGCAATGGTGGATGTGATCTTTGCTGATGTGGCCCAGCCAGACCAGACCCGGATTGTGGCC
CTGAATGCCCACACCTTCCTGCGTAATGGAGGACACTTTGTGATTTCCATTAAGGCCAACTGCATTGACT
CCACAGCCTCAGCCGAGGCCGTGTTTGCCTCCGAAGTGAAAAAGATGCAACAGGAGAACATGAAGCCGCA
GGAGCAGTTGACCCTTGAGCCATATGAAAGAGACCATGCCGTGGTCGTGGGAGTGTACAGGCCACCCCCC
AAGGTGAAGAACTGAATCGTGACTGACTGACGATCTGCCTCGCGCGTTTCGGTGATGACGGTGAAAACCT
CTGACACATGCAGCTCCCGGAGACGGTCACAGCTTGTCTGTAAGCGGATGCCGGGAGCAGACAAGCCCGT
CAGGGCGCGTCAGCGGGTGTTGGCGGGTGTCGGGGCGCAGCCATGACCCAGTCACGTAGCGATAGCGGAG
TGTATAATTCTTGAAGACGAAAGGGCCTCGTGATACGCCTATTTTTATAGGTTAATGTCATGATAATAAT
GGTTTCTTAGACGTCAGGTGGCACTTTTCGGGGAAATGTGCGCGGAACCCCTATTTGTTTATTTTTCTAA
ATACATTCAAATATGTATCCGCTCATGAGACAATAACCCTGATAAATGCTTCAATAATATTGAAAAAGGA
AGAGTATGAGTATTCAACATTTCCGTGTCGCCCTTATTCCCTTTTTTGCGGCATTTTGCCTTCCTGTTTT
TGCTCACCCAGAAACGCTGGTGAAAGTAAAAGATGCTGAAGATCAGTTGGGTGCACGAGTGGGTTACATC
GAACTGGATCTCAACAGCGGTAAGATCCTTGAGAGTTTTCGCCCCGAAGAACGTTTTCCAATGATGAGCA
CTTTTAAAGTTCTGCTATGTGGCGCGGTATTATCCCGTGTTGACGCCGGGCAAGAGCAACTCGGTCGCCG
CATACACTATTCTCAGAATGACTTGGTTGAGTACTCACCAGTCACAGAAAAGCATCTTACGGATGGCATG
ACAGTAAGAGAATTATGCAGTGCTGCCATAACCATGAGTGATAACACTGCGGCCAACTTACTTCTGACAA
CGATCGGAGGACCGAAGGAGCTAACCGCTTTTTTGCACAACATGGGGGATCATGTAACTCGCCTTGATCG
TTGGGAACCGGAGCTGAATGAAGCCATACCAAACGACGAGCGTGACACCACGATGCCTGCAGCAATGGCA
ACAACGTTGCGCAAACTATTAACTGGCGAACTACTTACTCTAGCTTCCCGGCAACAATTAATAGACTGGA
TGGAGGCGGATAAAGTTGCAGGACCACTTCTGCGCTCGGCCCTTCCGGCTGGCTGGTTTATTGCTGATAA
ATCTGGAGCCGGTGAGCGTGGGTCTCGCGGTATCATTGCAGCACTGGGGCCAGATGGTAAGCCCTCCCGT
ATCGTAGTTATCTACACGACGGGGAGTCAGGCAACTATGGATGAACGAAATAGACAGATCGCTGAGATAG
GTGCCTCACTGATTAAGCATTGGTAACTGTCAGACCAAGTTTACTCATATATACTTTAGATTGATTTAAA
ACTTCATTTTTAATTTAAAAGGATCTAGGTGAAGATCCTTTTTGATAATCTCATGACCAAAATCCCTTAA
CGTGAGTTTTCGTTCCACTGAGCGTCAGACCCCGTAGAAAAGATCAAAGGATCTTCTTGAGATCCTTTTT
TTCTGCGCGTAATCTGCTGCTTGCAAACAAAAAAACCACCGCTACCAGCGGTGGTTTGTTTGCCGGATCA
AGAGCTACCAACTCTTTTTCCGAAGGTAACTGGCTTCAGCAGAGCGCAGATACCAAATACTGTCCTTCTA
GTGTAGCCGTAGTTAGGCCACCACTTCAAGAACTCTGTAGCACCGCCTACATACCTCGCTCTGCTAATCC
TGTTACCAGTGGCTGCTGCCAGTGGCGATAAGTCGTGTCTTACCGGGTTGGACTCAAGACGATAGTTACC
GGATAAGGCGCAGCGGTCGGGCTGAACGGGGGGTTCGTGCACACAGCCCAGCTTGGAGCGAACGACCTAC
ACCGAACTGAGATACCTACAGCGTGAGCTATGAGAAAGCGCCACGCTTCCCGAAGGGAGAAAGGCGGACA
GGTATCCGGTAAGCGGCAGGGTCGGAACAGGAGAGCGCACGAGGGAGCTTCCAGGGGGAAACGCCTGGTA
TCTTTATAGTCCTGTCGGGTTTCGCCACCTCTGACTTGAGCGTCGATTTTTGTGATGCTCGTCAGGGGGG
CGGAGCCTATGGAAAAACGCCAGCAACGCGGCCTTTTTACGGTTCCTGGCCTTTTGCTGGCCTTTTGCTC
ACATGTTCTTTCCTGCGTTATCCCCTGATTCTGTGGATAACCGTATTACCGCCTTTGAGTGAGCTGATAC
CGCTCGCCGCAGCCGAACGACCGAGCGCAGCGAGTCAGTGAGCGAGGAAGCGGAAGAGCGCCTGATGCGG
TATTTTCTCCTTACGCATCTGTGCGGTATTTCACACCGCATAAATTCCGACACCATCGAATGGCGCAAAA
CCTTTCGCGGTATGGCATGATAGCGCCCGGAAGAGAGTCAATTCAGGGTGGTGAATGTGAAACCAGTAAC
GTTATACGATGTCGCAGAGTATGCCGGTGTCTCTTATCAGACCGTTTCCCGCGTGGTGAACCAGGCCAGC
CACGTTTCTGCGAAAACGCGGGAAAAAGTGGAAGCGGCGATGGCGGAGCTGAATTACATTCCCAACCGCG
TGGCACAACAACTGGCGGGCAAACAGTCGTTGCTGATTGGCGTTGCCACCTCCAGTCTGGCCCTGCACGC
GCCGTCGCAAATTGTCGCGGCGATTAAATCTCGCGCCGATCAACTGGGTGCCAGCGTGGTGGTGTCGATG
GTAGAACGAAGCGGCGTCGAAGCCTGTAAAGCGGCGGTGCACAATCTTCTCGCGCAACGCGTCAGTGGGC
TGATCATTAACTATCCGCTGGATGACCAGGATGCCATTGCTGTGGAAGCTGCCTGCACTAATGTTCCGGC
GTTATTTCTTGATGTCTCTGACCAGACACCCATCAACAGTATTATTTTCTCCCATGAAGACGGTACGCGA
CTGGGCGTGGAGCATCTGGTCGCATTGGGTCACCAGCAAATCGCGCTGTTAGCGGGCCCATTAAGTTCTG
TCTCGGCGCGTCTGCGTCTGGCTGGCT
